>Addgene plasmid #229256 | pXTK019 [Origin_pBBR1_PartType1] | addgene full sequence | sequence record 464653 | Addgene NGS Result
TTGAGATCCTTTTTTTCTGCGCGTAATCTGCTGCTTGCAAACAAAAAAACCACCGCTACCAGCGGTGGTT
TGTTTGCCGGATCAAGAGCTACCAACTCTTTTTCCGAAGGTAACTGGCTTCAGCAGAGCGCAGATACCAA
ATACTGTTCTTCTAGTGTAGCCGTAGTTAGGCCACCACTTCAAGAACTCTGTAGCACCGCCTACATACCT
CGCTCTGCTAATCCTGTTACCAGTGGCTGCTGCCAGTGGCGATAAGTCGTGTCTTACCGGGTTGGACTCA
AGACGATAGTTACCGGATAAGGCGCAGCGGTCGGGCTGAACGGGGGGTTCGTGCACACAGCCCAGCTTGG
AGCGAACGACCTACACCGAACTGAGATACCTACAGCGTGAGCTATGAGAAAGCGCCACGCTTCCCGAAGG
GAGAAAGGCGGACAGGTATCCGGTAAGCGGCAGGGTCGGAACAGGAGAGCGCACGAGGGAGCTTCCAGGG
GGAAACGCCTGGTATCTTTATAGTCCTGTCGGGTTTCGCCACCTCTGACTTGAGCGTCGATTTTTGTGAT
GCTCGTCAGGGGGGCGGAGCCTATGGAAAAACGCCAGCAACGCGAGTCGGTCTCTCCGACTACCGGCGCG
GCAGCGTTACCCGTGTCGGCGGCTCCAACGGCTCGCCATCGTCCAGAAAACACGGCTCATCGGGCATCGG
CAGGCGCTGCTGCCCGCGCCGTTCCCATTCCTCCGTTTCGGTCAAGGCTGGCAGGTCTGGTTCCATGCCC
GGAATGCCGGGCTGGCTGGGCGGCTCCTCGCCGGGGCCGGTCGGTAGTTGCTGCTCGCCCGGATACAGGG
TCGGGATGCGGCGCAGGTCGCCATGCCCCAACAGCGATTCGTCCTGGTCGTCGTGATCAACCACCACGGC
GGCACTGAACACCGACAGGCGCAACTGGTCGCGGGGCTGGCCCCACGCCACGCGGTCATTGACCACGTAG
GCCGACACGGTGCCGGGGCCGTTGAGCTTCACGACGGAGATCCAGCGCTCGGCCACCAAGTCCTTGACTG
CGTATTGGACCGTCCGCAAAGAACGTCCGATGAGCTTGGAAAGTGTCTTCTGGCTGACCACCACGGCGTT
CTGGTGGCCCATCTGCGCCACGAGGTGATGCAGCAGCATTGCCGCCGTGGGTTTCCTCGCAATAAGCCCG
GCCCACGCCTCATGCGCTTTGCGTTCCGTTTGCACCCAGTGACCGGGCTTGTTCTTGGCTTGAATGCCGA
TTTCTCTGGACTGCGTGGCCATGCTTATCTCCATGCGGTAGGGGTGCCGCACGGTTGCGGCACCATGCGC
AATCAGCTGCAACTTTTCGGCAGCGCGACAACAATTATGCGTTGCGTAAAAGTGGCAGTCAATTACAGAT
TTTCTTTAACCTACGCAATGAGCTATTGCGGGGGGTGCCGCAATGAGCTGTTGCGTACCCCCCTTTTTTA
AGTTGTTGATTTTTAAGTCTTTCGCATTTCGCCCTATATCTAGTTCTTTGGTGCCCAAAGAAGGGCACCC
CTGCGGGGTTCCCCCACGCCTTCGGCGCGGCTCCCCCTCCGGCAAAAAGTGGCCCCTCCGGGGCTTGTTG
ATCGACTGCGCGGCCTTCGGCCTTGCCCAAGGTGGCGCTGCCCCCTTGGAACCCCCGCACTCGCCGCCGT
GAGGCTCGGGGGGCAGGCGGGCGGGCTTCGCCCTTCGACTGCCCCCACTCGCATAGGCTTGGGTCGTTCC
AGGCGCGTCAAGGCCAAGCCGCTGCGCGGTCGCTGCGCGAGCCTTGACCCGCCTTCCACTTGGTGTCCAA
CCGGCAAGCGAAGCGCGCAGGCCGCAGGCCGGAGGCTTTTCCCCAGAGAAAATTAAAAAAATTGATGGGG
CAAGGCCGCAGGCCGCGCAGTTGGAGCCGGTGGGTATGTGGTCGAAGGCTGGGTAGCCGGTGGGCAATCC
CTGTGGTCAAGCTCGTGGGCAGGCGCAGCCTGTCCATCAGCTTGTCCAGCAGGGTTGTCCACGGGCCGAG
CGAAGCGAGCCAGCCGGTGGCCGCTCGCGGCCATCGTCCACATATCCACGGGCTGGCAAGGGAGCGCAGC
GACCGCGCAGGGCGAAGCCCGGAGAGCAAGCCCGTACAATTGAGACCAGAGTAGCCCGCCTAATGAGCGG
GCTTTTTTTTAATTCCCCTATTTGTTTATTTTTCTAAATACATTCAAATATGTATCCGCTCATGAGACAA
TAACCCTGATAAATGCTTCAATAATATTGAAAAAGGAAGAGTATGAGCATTCAGCATTTTCGTGTGGCGC
TGATTCCGTTTTTTGCGGCGTTTTGCCTGCCGGTGTTTGCGCATCCGGAAACCCTGGTGAAAGTGAAAGA
TGCGGAAGATCAACTGGGTGCGCGCGTGGGCTATATTGAACTGGATCTGAACAGCGGCAAAATTCTGGAA
TCTTTTCGTCCGGAAGAACGTTTTCCGATGATGAGCACCTTTAAAGTGCTGCTGTGCGGTGCGGTTCTGA
GCCGTGTGGATGCGGGCCAGGAACAACTGGGCCGTCGTATTCATTATAGCCAGAACGATCTGGTGGAATA
TAGCCCGGTGACCGAAAAACATCTGACCGATGGCATGACCGTGCGTGAACTGTGCAGCGCGGCGATTACC
ATGAGCGATAACACCGCGGCGAACCTGCTGCTGACGACCATTGGCGGTCCGAAAGAACTGACCGCGTTTC
TGCATAACATGGGCGATCATGTGACCCGTCTGGATCGTTGGGAACCGGAACTGAACGAAGCGATTCCGAA
CGATGAACGTGATACCACCATGCCGGCAGCAATGGCGACCACCCTGCGTAAACTGCTGACGGGTGAGCTG
CTGACCCTGGCAAGCCGCCAGCAACTGATTGATTGGATGGAAGCGGATAAAGTGGCGGGTCCGCTGCTGC
GTAGCGCGCTGCCGGCTGGCTGGTTTATTGCGGATAAAAGCGGTGCGGGCGAACGTGGCAGCCGTGGCAT
TATTGCGGCGCTGGGCCCGGATGGTAAACCGAGCCGTATTGTGGTGATTTATACCACCGGCAGCCAGGCG
ACGATGGATGAACGTAACCGTCAGATTGCGGAAATTGGCGCGAGCCTGATTAAACATTGGTAAACCGATA
CAATTAAAGGCTCCTTTTGGAGCCTTTTTTTTTGGACGACCCTTGTCAGATCAAAGGATCTTC
Features (pLannotate 1.2.2; 6 found; start..end, strand, type, name):
      1..589     +  rep_origin     ori: high-copy-number ColE1/pMB1/pBR322/pUC origin of replication
    620..1282    -  CDS            pBBR1 Rep: replication protein for the broad-host-range plasmid pBBR1 from Bordetella bronchiseptica
   1283..2054    -  rep_origin     pBBR1 oriV: replication origin of the broad-host-range plasmid pBBR1 from Bordetella bronchiseptica; requires the pBBR1 Rep protein for replication
   2191..2282    +  promoter       AmpR promoter: bla
   2283..3140    +  CDS            bla: BLAT_ECOLX - Experimental evidence at protein level: Swiss-Prot protein existence level 1. TEM-type are the most prevalent beta-lactamases in enterobacteria; they hydrolyze the beta-lactam bond in susceptible beta-lactam antibiotics, thus conferring resistance to penicillins and cephalosporins. TEM-3 and TEM-4 are capable of hydrolyzing cefotaxime and ceftazidime. TEM-5 is capable of hydrolyzing ceftazidime. TEM-6 is capable of hydrolyzing ceftazidime and aztreonam. TEM-8/CAZ-2, TEM- 16/CAZ-7 and TEM-24/CAZ-6 are markedly active against ceftazidime. IRT- 4 shows resistance to beta-lactamase in
   3147..3186    +  terminator     fd terminator: central terminator from bacteriophage fd (Otsuka and Kunisawa, 1982)
