[The description below was written by a language model from this plasmid's Addgene catalogue record and pLannotate feature annotations shown in this document.]
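Description:
pXTK019 [Origin_pBBR1_PartType1] is a small (about 3.2 kb) Golden Gate part plasmid from the XanthoMoClo modular cloning toolkit, which was developed for genetic engineering of bacteria in the genera Xanthobacter and Roseixanthobacter. It is built on the pXTK part-storage backbone and is catalogued as a bacterial expression vector, although its role is to hold a reusable DNA part, not to express a gene of interest. In E. coli it is maintained through a ColE1/pMB1-family origin and selected with ampicillin through a TEM-type beta-lactamase gene (bla) driven by its native AmpR promoter and followed by the bacteriophage fd terminator. The catalogue lists the plasmid as low copy, whereas the annotated E. coli origin is of a type usually described as high copy; the record does not explain this difference.

The stored part is the replication module of pBBR1, the broad-host-range plasmid originally isolated from Bordetella bronchiseptica. It consists of the pBBR1 oriV and the adjacent Rep coding sequence, both on the reverse strand. The oriV depends on the Rep protein to function, so the two elements together form a self-sufficient replicon that can replicate in many Gram-negative hosts. As a "Part Type 1" origin module, it is intended to be released by Golden Gate digestion and combined with other toolkit parts, giving the assembled plasmids an origin that can support replication in the target bacteria. The flanking type IIS restriction sites and overhangs that define the part type are not annotated in the feature table, and the catalogue entry lists the cloning sites as unknown.
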