Addgene plasmid #229256: pXTK019 [Origin_pBBR1_PartType1]
Purpose: XanthoMoClo Golden Gate Part Plasmid for cloning, contains Origin_pBBR1_PartType1
Depositing lab: Michael Springer. Depositing organization: Harvard Medical School. Publication: XanthoMoClo horizontal line A Robust Modular Cloning Genetic Toolkit for the Genera Xanthobacter and Roseixanthobacter. Soltysiak MPM, Ory ALH, Lee AD, Christophersen CE, Jalihal AP, Springer M. ACS Synth Biol. 2025 Apr 18;14(4):1173-1190. doi: 10.1021/acssynbio.4c00806. Epub 2025 Mar 13. PubMed 40080684.
Backbone
  Vector backbone: pXTK
  Vector type: Bacterial Expression
Growth in bacteria
  Bacterial resistance: Ampicillin, 100 μg/mL
  Growth temperature: 37°C
  Growth strain: DH5alpha
  Copy number: Low Copy
Gene/Insert
  Gene/Insert name: pBBR1 Origin (alt name: Origin_pBBR1_PartType1)
  Species: Bordetella bronchiseptica
  Cloning method: Restriction Enzyme; 5′ cloning site unknown (unknown if destroyed)
Terms and licenses: Academic/Nonprofit Terms; Industry Terms: Not Available to Industry
How to cite: pXTK019 [Origin_pBBR1_PartType1] was a gift from Michael Springer (Addgene plasmid # 229256 ; http://n2t.net/addgene:229256 ; RRID:Addgene_229256)
